Addgene plasmid #118489: pMRE135
Purpose: broad-host range plasmid to constitutively express fluorescent protein genes in bacteria
Depositing lab: Mitja Remus-Emsermann. Depositing organization: University of Canterbury. Publication: Chromatic Bacteria - A Broad Host-Range Plasmid and Chromosomal Insertion Toolbox for Fluorescent Protein Expression in Bacteria. Schlechter RO, Jun H, Bernach M, Oso S, Boyd E, Munoz-Lintz DA, Dobson RCJ, Remus DM, Remus-Emsermann MNP. Front Microbiol. 2018 Dec 12;9:3052. doi: 10.3389/fmicb.2018.03052. eCollection 2018. PubMed 30631309.
Backbone
  Vector backbone: pFru97
  Vector type: Bacterial Expression
  Selectable markers: Chloramphenicol
Growth in bacteria
  Bacterial resistance: Kanamycin, 50 μg/mL
  Growth temperature: 37°C
  Growth strain: E. coli S17-1 lambda pir
  Copy number: High Copy
Gene/Insert
  Gene/Insert name: mScarlet-I
  Species: Synthetic
  Cloning method: Gibson Cloning
Resource information
  A portion of this plasmid was derived from a plasmid made by: pTriEx-RhoA-wt_mScarlet-I_SGFP2
Terms and licenses: Academic/Nonprofit Terms; Industry Terms: Not Available to Industry
Depositor comments: Please visit https://www.biorxiv.org/content/early/2018/09/07/402172 for bioRxiv preprint.
How to cite: pMRE135 was a gift from Mitja Remus-Emsermann (Addgene plasmid # 118489 ; http://n2t.net/addgene:118489 ; RRID:Addgene_118489)
