[The description below was written by a language model from this plasmid's Addgene catalogue record and pLannotate feature annotations shown in this document.]
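Description:
pMRE135 is a 7.6 kb broad-host-range bacterial expression plasmid built on the pFru97 backbone and designed to label bacteria constitutively with the red fluorescent protein mScarlet-I. It replicates through the pBBR1 oriV together with its cognate pBBR1 Rep protein, a replicon from Bordetella bronchiseptica that functions in a wide range of Gram-negative hosts. Two complete resistance genes are annotated: the Tn5-derived neo (nptII) gene conferring kanamycin resistance, which is the listed selection in E. coli, and a cat gene with a fragment of its own promoter conferring chloramphenicol resistance, recorded as an additional selectable marker. The plasmid is maintained in E. coli S17-1 lambda pir, a strain commonly used as a conjugative donor, although no transfer origin is annotated in the feature table.

The payload is the synthetic mScarlet-I coding sequence, a rapidly maturing monomeric red fluorescent protein, introduced by Gibson cloning and derived from an earlier mScarlet-I-containing plasmid. It is followed by the lambda t0 terminator, then the cat cassette and an rrnB T1 terminator. Upstream of the reporter lies an array of four rrnB T1 terminators, which would be expected to insulate it from read-through transcription from the backbone. The promoter driving constitutive expression is not named in the record. The region immediately upstream of the reporter is annotated only as a Tn5 tnpA fragment, similar to the one adjacent to neo. Other annotations (partial ble, TcR, CmR, lacZα and M13 ori sequences, plus a T7 promoter) appear to be backbone remnants. The plasmid belongs to a toolbox of fluorescent protein constructs for tagging diverse bacteria, for example to distinguish strains by fluorescence.
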