Features (pLannotate 1.2.2; 21 found; start..end, strand, type, name):
      1..696     +  CDS            mScarlet-I: mScarlet-I is a basic (constitutively fluorescent) red fluorescent protein published in 2016, derived from synthetic construct. It is reported to be a rapidly-maturing monomer with moderate acid sensitivity.
    717..811     +  terminator     lambda t0 terminator: transcription terminator from phage lambda
    826..854     +  promoter       cat promoter (fragment): promoter of the E. coli cat gene encoding chloramphenicol acetyltransferase
    855..1511    +  CDS            cat: CAT_ECOLX - Experimental evidence at protein level: Swiss-Prot protein existence level 1. This enzyme is an effector of chloramphenicol resistance in bacteria. From Escherichia coli. This protein is used as a marker in many commonly used cloning vectors, such as pACYC184.
   1579..1665    +  terminator     rrnB T1 terminator: Escherichia coli rrnB; transcription terminator T1 from the E. coli rrnB gene
   1715..1831    -  CDS            CmR (fragment): chloramphenicol acetyltransferase; cat; confers resistance to chloramphenicol
   1831..1983    -  CDS            ble (fragment): BLE_KLEPN - Experimental evidence at protein level: Swiss-Prot protein existence level 1. Binding protein with a strong affinity to the bleomycin family of antibiotics. Binds to CL990; an antimitotic-antibiotic compound. From Klebsiella pneumoniae.
   2007..2798    -  CDS            neo: KKA2_KLEPN - Also known as kan, nptII. Experimental evidence at protein level: Swiss-Prot protein existence level 1. Resistance to kanamycin, neomycin, paromomycin, ribostamycin, butirosin and gentamicin B. From Klebsiella pneumoniae.
   2830..3114    -  CDS            tnpA (fragment): TN5P_ECOLX - Also known as tnp. Experimental evidence at protein level: Swiss-Prot protein existence level 1. Mediates transposition of transposon Tn5 by a 'cut and paste' mechanism. First, the monomeric transposase binds the 19 bp inverted DNA repeats flanking the transposon. Then, dimerization of the DNA- bound transposase creates a synaptic DNA complex. After nicking of the first DNA strand, excision of the transposon proceeds through a series of intermediates. The transposase then mediates the insertion of the transposon at a new site by strand transfer. The activity of the wild- type tran
   4278..5049    +  rep_origin     pBBR1 oriV: replication origin of the broad-host-range plasmid pBBR1 from Bordetella bronchiseptica; requires the pBBR1 Rep protein for replication
   5050..5712    +  CDS            pBBR1 Rep: replication protein for the broad-host-range plasmid pBBR1 from Bordetella bronchiseptica
   5773..5842    +  CDS            TcR (fragment): tetracycline efflux protein; tet; confers resistance to tetracycline
   6172..6203    -  CDS            CmR (fragment): chloramphenicol acetyltransferase confers resistance to chloramphenicol
   6203..6280    +  rep_origin     M13 ori (fragment): M13 bacteriophage origin of replication; arrow indicates direction of (+) strand synthesis
   6284..6439    -  CDS            lacZα (fragment): LacZα fragment of β-galactosidase; lacZ fragment
   6447..6465    +  promoter       T7 promoter: promoter for bacteriophage T7 RNA polymerase
   6508..6594    +  terminator     rrnB T1 terminator: Escherichia coli rrnB; transcription terminator T1 from the E. coli rrnB gene
   6691..6777    +  terminator     rrnB T1 terminator: Escherichia coli rrnB; transcription terminator T1 from the E. coli rrnB gene
   6874..6960    +  terminator     rrnB T1 terminator: Escherichia coli rrnB; transcription terminator T1 from the E. coli rrnB gene
   7057..7143    +  terminator     rrnB T1 terminator: Escherichia coli rrnB; transcription terminator T1 from the E. coli rrnB gene
   7247..7564    +  CDS            tnpA (fragment): TN5P_ECOLX - Also known as tnp. Experimental evidence at protein level: Swiss-Prot protein existence level 1. Mediates transposition of transposon Tn5 by a 'cut and paste' mechanism. First, the monomeric transposase binds the 19 bp inverted DNA repeats flanking the transposon. Then, dimerization of the DNA- bound transposase creates a synaptic DNA complex. After nicking of the first DNA strand, excision of the transposon proceeds through a series of intermediates. The transposase then mediates the insertion of the transposon at a new site by strand transfer. The activity of the wild- type tran
>Addgene plasmid #118489 | pMRE135 | addgene full sequence | sequence record 226381 | Addgene NGS Result
ATGGTGAGCAAGGGCGAGGCAGTGATCAAGGAGTTCATGCGGTTCAAGGTGCACATGGAGGGCTCCATGA
ACGGCCACGAGTTCGAGATCGAGGGCGAGGGCGAGGGCCGCCCCTACGAGGGCACCCAGACCGCCAAGCT
GAAGGTGACCAAGGGTGGCCCCCTGCCCTTCTCCTGGGACATCCTGTCCCCTCAGTTCATGTACGGCTCC
AGGGCCTTCATCAAGCACCCCGCCGACATCCCCGACTACTATAAGCAGTCCTTCCCCGAGGGCTTCAAGT
GGGAGCGCGTGATGAACTTCGAGGACGGCGGCGCCGTGACCGTGACCCAGGACACCTCCCTGGAGGACGG
CACCCTGATCTACAAGGTGAAGCTCCGCGGCACCAACTTCCCTCCTGACGGCCCCGTAATGCAGAAGAAG
ACAATGGGCTGGGAAGCGTCCACCGAGCGGTTGTACCCCGAGGACGGCGTGCTGAAGGGCGACATTAAGA
TGGCCCTGCGCCTGAAGGACGGCGGCCGCTACCTGGCGGACTTCAAGACCACCTACAAGGCCAAGAAGCC
CGTGCAGATGCCCGGCGCCTACAACGTCGACCGCAAGTTGGACATCACCTCCCACAACGAGGACTACACC
GTGGTGGAACAGTACGAACGCTCCGAGGGCCGCCACTCCACCGGCGGCATGGACGAGCTGTACAAGTAAG
TAATTAGCTGAGCTTGGACTCCTGTTGATAGATCCAGTAATGACCTCAGAACTCCATCTGGATTTGTTCA
GAACGCTCGGTTGCCGCCGGGCGTTTTTTATTGGTGAGAATCCAAGCTAGCTTGGCGAGATTTTCAGGAG
CTAAGGAAGCTAAAATGGAGAAAAAAATCACTGGATATACCACCGTTGATATATCCCAATGGCATCGTAA
AGAACATTTTGAGGCATTTCAGTCAGTTGCTCAATGTACCTATAACCAGACCGTTCAGCTGGATATTACG
GCCTTTTTAAAGACCGTAAAGAAAAATAAGCACAAGTTTTATCCGGCCTTTATTCACATTCTTGCCCGCC
TGATGAATGCTCATCCGGAATTTCGTATGGCAATGAAAGACGGTGAGCTGGTGATATGGGATAGTGTTCA
CCCTTGTTACACCGTTTTCCATGAGCAAACTGAAACGTTTTCATCGCTCTGGAGTGAATACCACGACGAT
TTCCGGCAGTTTCTACACATATATTCGCAAGATGTGGCGTGTTACGGTGAAAACCTGGCCTATTTCCCTA
AAGGGTTTATTGAGAATATGTTTTTCGTCTCAGCCAATCCCTGGGTGAGTTTCACCAGTTTTGATTTAAA
CGTGGCCAATATGGACAACTTCTTCGCCCCCGTTTTCACCATGGGCAAATATTATACGCAAGGCGACAAG
GTGCTGATGCCGCTGGCGATTCAGGTTCATCATGCCGTTTGTGATGGCTTCCATGTCGGCAGAATGCTTA
ATGAATTACAACAGTACTGCGATGAGTGGCAGGGCGGGGCGTAATTTTTTTAAGGCAGTTATTGGTGCCC
TTAAACGCCTGGGGTAATGACTCTCTAGCTTGAGGCATCAAATAAAACGAAAGGCTCAGTCGAAAGACTG
GGCCTTTCGTTTTATCTGTTGTTTGTCGGTGAACGCTCTCCTGAGTAGGACAAATCCGCCGCTAGGAGCT
TGCGGCCGCCAGTGTGATGGATATCTGCATAAAAACTGTTGTAATTCATTAAGCATTCTGCCGACATGGA
AGCCATCACAAACGGCATGATGAACCTGAATCGCCAGCGGCATCAGCACCTTGTCGCCTTGCGTATAATA
TTTGCCCATGGGGGTGGGCGAAGAACTCCAGCATGAGATCCCCGCGCTGGAGGATCATCCAGCCGGCGTC
CCGGAAAACGATTCCGAAGCCCAACCTTTCATAGAAGGCGGCGGTGGAATCGAAATCTCGTGATGGCAGG
TTGGGCGTCGCTTGGTCGGTCATTTCGAACCCCAGAGTCCCGCTCAGAAGAACTCGTCAAGAAGGCGATA
GAAGGCGATGCGCTGCGAATCGGGAGCGGCGATACCGTAAAGCACGAGGAAGCGGTCAGCCCATTCGCCG
CCAAGCTCTTCAGCAATATCACGGGTAGCCAACGCTATGTCCTGATAGCGGTCCGCCACACCCAGCCGGC
CACAGTCGATGAATCCAGAAAAGCGGCCATTTTCCACCATGATATTCGGCAAGCAGGCATCGCCATGGGT
CACGACGAGATCCTCGCCGTCGGGCATGCGCGCCTTGAGCCTGGCGAACAGTTCGGCTGGCGCGAGCCCC
TGATGCTCTTCGTCCAGATCATCCTGATCGACAAGACCGGCTTCCATCCGAGTACGTGCTCGCTCGATGC
GATGTTTCGCTTGGTGGTCGAATGGGCAGGTAGCCGGATCAAGCGTATGCAGCCGCCGCATTGCATCAGC
CATGATGGATACTTTCTCGGCAGGAGCAAGGTGAGATGACAGGAGATCCTGCCCCGGCACTTCGCCCAAT
AGCAGCCAGTCCCTTCCCGCTTCAGTGACAACGTCGAGCACAGCTGCGCAAGGAACGCCCGTCGTGGCCA
GCCACGATAGCCGCGCTGCCTCGTCCTGCAGTTCATTCAGGGCACCGGACAGGTCGGTCTTGACAAAAAG
AACCGGGCGCCCCTGCGCTGACAGCCGGAACACGGCGGCATCAGAGCAGCCGATTGTCTGTTGTGCCCAG
TCATAGCCGAATAGCCTCTCCACCCAAGCGGCCGGAGAACCTGCGTGCAATCCATCTTGTTCAATCATGC
GAAACGATCCTCATCCTGTCTCTTGATCAGATCTTGATCCCCTGCGCCATCAGATCCTTGGCGGCAAGAA
AGCCATCCAGTTTACTTTGCAGGGCTTCCCAACCTTACCAGAGGGCGCCCCAGCTGGCAATTCCGGTTCG
CTTGCTGTCCATAAAACCGCCCAGTCTAGCTATCGCCATGTAAGCCCACTGCAAGCTACCTGCTTTCTCT
TTGCGCTTGCGTTTTCCCTTGTCCAGATAGCCCAGTAGCTGACATTCATCCCAGGTGGCACTTTTCGGGG
AAATGTGCGCGCCCGCGTTCCTGCTGGCGCTGGGCCTGTTTCTGGCGCTGGACTTCCCGCTGTTCCGTCA
GCAGCTTTTCGCCCACGGCCTTGATGATCGCGGCGGCCTTGGCCTGCATATCCCGATTCAACGGCCCCAG
GGCGTCCAGAACGGGCTTCAGGCGCTCCCGAAGGTCTCGGGCCGTCTCTTGGGCTTGATCGGCCTTCTTG
CGCATCTCACGCGCTCCTGCGGCGGCCTGTAGGGCAGGCTCATACCCCTGCCGAACCGCTTTTGTCAGCC
GGTCGGCCACGGCTTCCGGCGTCTCAACGCGCTTTGAGATTCCCAGCTTTTCGGCCAATCCCTGCGGTGC
ATAGGCGCGTGGCTCGACCGCTTGCGGGCTGATGGTGACGTGGCCCACTGGTGGCCGCTCCAGGGCCTCG
TAGAACGCCTGAATGCGCGTGTGACGTGCCTTGCTGCCCTCGATGCCCCGTTGCAGCCCTAGATCGGCCA
CAGCGGCCGCAAACGTGGTCTGGTCGCGGGTCATCTGCGCTTTGTTGCCGATGAACTCCTTGGCCGACAG
CCTGCCGTCCTGCGTCAGCGGCACCACGAACGCGGTCATGTGCGGGCTGGTTTCGTCACGGTGGATGCTG
GCCGTCACGATGCGATCCGCCCCGTACTTGTCCGCCAGCCACTTGTGCGCCTTCTCGAAGAACGCCGCCT
GCTGTTCTTGGCTGGCCGACTTCCACCATTCCGGGCTGGCCGTCATGACGTACTCGACCGCCAACACAGC
GTCCTTGCGCCGCTTCTCTGGCAGCAACTCGCGCAGTCGGCCCATCGCTTCATCGGTGCTGCTGGCCGCC
CAGTGCTCGTTCTCTGGCGTCCTGCTGGCGTCAGCGTTGGGCGTCTCGCGCTCGCGGTAGGCGTGCTTGA
GACTGGCCGCCACGTTGCCCATTTTCGCCAGCTTCTTGCATCGCATGATCGCGTATGCCGCCATGCCTGC
CCCTCCCTTTTGGTGTCCAACCGGCTCGACGGGGGCAGCGCAAGGCGGTGCCTCCGGCGGGCCACTCAAT
GCTTGAGTATACTCACTAGACTTTGCTTCGCAAAGTCGTGACCGCCTACGGCGGCTGCGGCGCCCTACGG
GCTTGCTCTCCGGGCTTCGCCCTGCGCGGTCGCTGCGCTCCCTTGCCAGCCCGTGGATATGTGGACGATG
GCCGCGAGCGGCCACCGGCTGGCTCGCTTCGCTCGGCCCGTGGACAACCCTGCTGGACAAGCTGATGGAC
AGGCTGCGCCTGCCCACGAGCTTGACCACAGGGATTGCCCACCGGCTACCCAGCCTTCGACCACATACCC
ACCGGCTCCAACTGCGCGGCCTGCGGCCTTGCCCCATCAATTTTTTTAATTTTCTCTGGGGAAAAGCCTC
CGGCCTGCGGCCTGCGCGCTTCGCTTGCCGGTTGGACACCAAGTGGAAGGCGGGTCAAGGCTCGCGCAGC
GACCGCGCAGCGGCTTGGCCTTGACGCGCCTGGAACGACCCAAGCCTATGCGAGTGGGGGCAGTCGAAGG
GCGAAGCCCGCCCGCCTGCCCCCCGAGCCTCACGGCGGCGAGTGCGGGGGTTCCAAGGGGGCAGCGCCAC
CTTGGGCAAGGCCGAAGGCCGCGCAGTCGATCAACAAGCCCCGGAGGGGCCACTTTTTGCCGGAGGGGGA
GCCGCGCCGAAGGCGTGGGGGAACCCCGCAGGGGTGCCCTTCTTTGGGCACCAAAGAACTAGATATAGGG
CGAAATGCGAAAGACTTAAAAATCAACAACTTAAAAAAGGGGGGTACGCAACAGCTCATTGCGGCACCCC
CCGCAATAGCTCATTGCGTAGGTTAAAGAAAATCTGTAATTGACTGCCACTTTTACGCAACGCATAATTG
TTGTCGCGCTGCCGAAAAGTTGCAGCTGATTGCGCATGGTGCCGCAACCGTGCGGCACCCCTACCGCATG
GAGATAAGCATGGCCACGCAGTCCAGAGAAATCGGCATTCAAGCCAAGAACAAGCCCGGTCACTGGGTGC
AAACGGAACGCAAAGCGCATGAGGCGTGGGCCGGGCTTATTGCGAGGAAACCCACGGCGGCAATGCTGCT
GCATCACCTCGTGGCGCAGATGGGCCACCAGAACGCCGTGGTGGTCAGCCAGAAGACACTTTCCAAGCTC
ATCGGACGTTCTTTGCGGACGGTCCAATACGCAGTCAAGGACTTGGTGGCCGAGCGCTGGATCTCCGTCG
TGAAGCTCAACGGCCCCGGCACCGTGTCGGCCTACGTGGTCAATGACCGCGTGGCGTGGGGCCAGCCCCG
CGACCAGTTGCGCCTGTCGGTGTTCAGTGCCGCCGTGGTGGTTGATCACGACGACCAGGACGAATCGCTG
TTGGGGCATGGCGACCTGCGCCGCATCCCGACCCTGTATCCGGGCGAGCAGCAACTACCGACCGGCCCCG
GCGAGGAGCCGCCCAGCCAGCCCGGCATTCCGGGCATGGAACCAGACCTGCCAGCCTTGACCGAAACGGA
GGAATGGGAACGGCGCGGGCAGCAGCGCCTGCCGATGCCCGATGAGCCGTGTTTTCTGGACGATGGCGAG
CCGTTGGAGCCGCCGACACGGGTCACGCTGCCGCGCCGGTAGCACTTGGGTTGCGCAGCAACCCGTAAGT
GCGCTGTTCCAGACTATCGGCTGTAGCCGCCTCGCCGCCCTATACCTTGTCTGCCTCCCCGCGTTGCGTC
GCGGTGCATGGAGCCGGGCCACCTCGACCTGAATGGAAGCCGGCGGCACCTCGCTAACGGATTCACCGTT
TTTATCAGGCTCTGGGAGGCAGAATAAATGATCATATCGTCAATTATTACCTCCACGGGGAGAGCCTGAG
CAAACTGGCCTCAGGCATTTGAGAAGCACACGGTCACACTGCTTCCGGTAGTCAATAAACCGGTAAACCA
GCAATAGACATAAGCGGCTATTTAACGACCCTGCCCTGAACCGACGACCGGGTCGAATTTGCTTTCGAAT
TTCTGCCATTCATCCGCTTATTATCACTTATTCAGGCGTAGCAACCAGGCGTTTAAGGGCACCAATAACT
GCCTTAAAAAAATTACGCCCCGCCCTGCCACTCATCGCAGTACGGCCTATTGGTTAAAAAATGAGCTGAT
TTAACAAAAATTTAACGCGAATTTTAACAAAATATTAACGCTTACAATTTCCATTCGCCATTCAGGCTGC
GCAACTGTTGGGAAGGGCGATCGGTGCGGGCCTCTTCGCTATTACGCCAGCTGGCGAAAGGGGGATGTGC
TGCAAGGCGATTAAGTTGGGTAACGCCAGGGTTTTCCCAGTCACGACGTTGTAAAACGACGGCCAGTGAG
CGCGCGTAATACGACTCACTATAGGGCGAATTGGAGCTGGGGCCGCAATTCCCAATTCCCCAGGCATCAA
ATAAAACGAAAGGCTCAGTCGAAAGACTGGGCCTTTCGTTTTATCTGTTGTTTGTCGGTGAACGCTCTCC
TGAGTAGGACAAATCCGCCGGGAGCGGATTTGAACGTTGCGAAGCAACGGCCCGGAGGGTGGCGGGCAGG
ACGCCCGCCATAAACTGCCAGGAATTAATTCCCCAGGCATCAAATAAAACGAAAGGCTCAGTCGAAAGAC
TGGGCCTTTCGTTTTATCTGTTGTTTGTCGGTGAACGCTCTCCTGAGTAGGACAAATCCGCCGGGAGCGG
ATTTGAACGTTGCGAAGCAACGGCCCGGAGGGTGGCGGGCAGGACGCCCGCCATAAACTGCCAGGAATTA
ATTCCCCAGGCATCAAATAAAACGAAAGGCTCAGTCGAAAGACTGGGCCTTTCGTTTTATCTGTTGTTTG
TCGGTGAACGCTCTCCTGAGTAGGACAAATCCGCCGGGAGCGGATTTGAACGTTGCGAAGCAACGGCCCG
GAGGGTGGCGGGCAGGACGCCCGCCATAAACTGCCAGGAATTAATTCCCCAGGCATCAAATAAAACGAAA
GGCTCAGTCGAAAGACTGGGCCTTTCGTTTTATCTGTTGTTTGTCGGTGAACGCTCTCCTGAGTAGGACA
AATCCGCCGGGAGCGGATTTGAACGTTGCGAAGCAACGGCCCGGAGGGTGGCGGGCAGGACGCCCGCCAT
AAACTGCCAGGAATTGGGGATCGGATTCGAGCTCGCACGCTGCCGCAAGCACTCAGGGCGCAAGGGCTGC
TAAAGGAAGCGGAACACGTAGAAAGCCAGTCCGCAGAAACGGTGCTGACCCCGGATGAATGTCAGCTACT
GGGCTATCTGGACAAGGGAAAACGCAAGCGCAAAGAGAAAGCAGGTAGCTTGCAGTGGGCTTACATGGCG
ATAGCTAGACTGGGCGGTCTTATGGACAGCAAGCGAACCGGAATTGCCAGCTGGGGCGCCCTCTGGTAAG
GTTGGGAAGCCCTGCAAAGTAAACTGGATGGCTTTCTTGCCGCCAAGGATCTGATGGCGCAGGGGATCAA
GATCTGATCAAGAGACAGGATACTAGTGGAGGAAGAAAAA
